>Addgene plasmid #123838 | MTK4a_026 | addgene full sequence | sequence record 249790 | Addgene NGS Result
ATGGTGAAAGTTGGAACCTCTTACGTGCCCGATCAATCATGACCAAAATCCCTTAACGTGAGTTTTCGTT
CCACTGAGCGTCAGACCCCGTAGAAAAGATCAAAGGATCTTCTTGAGATCCTTTTTTTCTGCGCGTAATC
TGCTGCTTGCAAACAAAAAAACCACCGCTACCAGCGGTGGTTTGTTTGCCGGATCAAGAGCTACCAACTC
TTTTTCCGAAGGTAACTGGCTTCAGCAGAGCGCAGATACCAAATACTGTTCTTCTAGTGTAGCCGTAGTT
AGGCCACCACTTCAAGAACTCTGTAGCACCGCCTACATACCTCGCTCTGCTAATCCTGTTACCAGTGGCT
GCTGCCAGTGGCGATAAGTCGTGTCTTACCGGGTTGGACTCAAGACGATAGTTACCGGATAAGGCGCAGC
GGTCGGGCTGAACGGGGGGTTCGTGCACACAGCCCAGCTTGGAGCGAACGACCTACACCGAACTGAGATA
CCTACAGCGTGAGCTATGAGAAAGCGCCACGCTTCCCGAAGGGAGAAAGGCGGACAGGTATCCGGTAAGC
GGCAGGGTCGGAACAGGAGAGCGCACGAGGGAGCTTCCAGGGGGAAACGCCTGGTATCTTTATAGTCCTG
TCGGGTTTCGCCACCTCTGACTTGAGCGTCGATTTTTGTGATGCTCGTCAGGGGGGCGGAGCCTATGGAA
AAACGCCAGCAACGCGGCCTTTTTACGGTTCCTGGCCTTTTGCTGGCCTTTTGCTCACATGTTCTTTCCT
GCGTTATCCCCTGATTCTGTGGATAACCGTAGTCGGTCTCAATCCGCCTATCCCTATGACGTGCCCGATT
ATGCCAGCCTGGGCAGCGGCTCCCCCAAGAAAAAACGCAAGGTGGAAGATCCTAAGAAAAAGCGGAAAGT
GGACGGCATTGGTAGTGGGAGCAACGGAGGTGGAGGCTCTGGACCTAGGACGCGTGTGCCTTTGTATGGT
TTTACTTCGATTTGTGGAAGAAGACCTGAGATGGAAGCTGCTGTTTCGACTATACCAAGATTCCTTCAAT
CTTCCTCTGGTTCGATGTTAGATGGTCGGTTTGATCCTCAATCCGCCGCTCATTTCTTCGGTGTTTACGA
CGGCCATGGCGGTTCTCAGGTAGCGAACTATTGTAGAGAGAGGATGCATTTGGCTTTGGCGGAGGAGATA
GCTAAGGAGAAACCGATGCTCTGCGATGGTGATACGTGGCTGGAGAAGTGGAAGAAAGCTCTTTTCAACT
CGTTCCTGAGAGTTGACTCGGAGATTGAGTCAGTTGCGCCGGAAACGGTTGGGTCAACGTCGGTGGTTGC
CGTTGTTTTCCCATCTCACATCTTCGTCGCTAACTGCGGTGACTCTAGAGCCGTTCTTTGCCGCGGCAAA
ACTGCACTTCCATTATCCGTTGACCATAAACCGGATAGAGAAGATGAAGCTGCGAGGATTGAAGCCGCAG
GAGGGAAAGTGATTCAGTGGAATGGAGCTCGTGTTTTCGGTGTTCTCGCCATGTCGAGATCCATTGGCGA
TAGATACTTGAAACCATCCATCATTCCTGATCCGGAAGTGACGGCTGTGAAGAGAGTAAAAGAAGATGAT
TGTCTGATTTTGGCGAGTGACGGGGTTTGGGATGTAATGACGGATGAAGAAGCGTGTGAGATGGCAAGGA
AGCGGATTCTCTTGTGGCACAAGAAAAACGCGGTGGCTGGGGATGCATCGTTGCTCGCGGATGAGCGGAG
AAAGGAAGGGAAAGATCCTGCGGCGATGTCCGCGGCTGAGTATTTGTCAAAGCTGGCGATACAGAGAGGA
AGCAAAGACAACATAAGTGTGGTGGTGGTTGATTTGAAGTAATGGCTGAGACCAGACCAATAAAAAACGC
CCGGCGGCAACCGAGCGTTCTGAACAAATCCAGATGGAGTTCTGAGGTCATTACTGGATCTATCAACAGG
AGTCCAAGCGAGCTCGATATCAAATTACGCCCCGCCCTGCCACTCATCGCAGTACTGTTGTAATTCATTA
AGCATTCTGCCGACATGGAAGCCATCACAAACGGCATGATGAACCTGAATCGCCAGCGGCATCAGCACCT
TGTCGCCTTGCGTATAATATTTGCCCATGGTGAAAACGGGGGCGAAGAAGTTGTCCATATTGGCCACGTT
TAAATCAAAACTGGTGAAACTCACCCAGGGATTGGCTGAAACGAAAAACATATTCTCAATAAACCCTTTA
GGGAAATAGGCCAGGTTTTCACCGTAACACGCCACATCTTGCGAATATATGTGTAGAAACTGCCGGAAAT
CGTCGTGGTATTCACTCCAGAGCGATGAAAACGTTTCAGTTTGCTCATGGAAAACGGTGTAACAAGGGTG
AACACTATCCCATATCACCAGCTCACCGTCTTTCATTGCCATACGAAATTCCGGATGAGCATTCATCAGG
CGGGCAAGAATGTGAATAAAGGCCGGATAAAACTTGTGCTTATTTTTCTTTACGGTCTTTAAAAAGGCCG
TAATATCCAGCTGAACGGTCTGGTTATAGGTACATTGAGCAACTGACTGAAATGCCTCAAAATGTTCTTT
ACGATGCCATTGGGATATATCAACGGTGGTATATCCAGTGATTTTTTTCTCCATTTTAGCTTCCTTAGCT
CCTGAAAATCTCGATAACTCAAAAAATACGCCCGGTAGTGATCTTATTTCATT
Features (pLannotate 1.2.2; 5 found; start..end, strand, type, name):
    113..701     +  rep_origin     ori: high-copy-number ColE1/pMB1/pBR322/pUC origin of replication
    966..1859    +  CDS            ABI1 (fragment): P2C56_ARATH - Experimental evidence at protein level: Swiss-Prot protein existence level 1. Key component and repressor of the abscisic acid (ABA) signaling pathway that regulates numerous ABA responses, such as stomatal closure, osmotic water permeability of the plasma membrane (Pos), drought-induced resistance and rhizogenesis, response to glucose, high light stress, seed germination and inhibition of vegetative growth. During the stomatal closure regulation, modulates the inward calcium-channel permeability as well as the actin reorganization in guard cells in response to ABA. Involved in t
   1880..1914    -  terminator     lambda t0 terminator: minimal transcription terminator from phage lambda (Scholtissek and Grosse, 1987)
   1988..2644    -  CDS            cat: CAT_ECOLX - Experimental evidence at protein level: Swiss-Prot protein existence level 1. This enzyme is an effector of chloramphenicol resistance in bacteria. From Escherichia coli. This protein is used as a marker in many commonly used cloning vectors, such as pACYC184.
   2645..29      -  promoter       cat promoter (across the origin): promoter of the E. coli cat gene encoding chloramphenicol acetyltransferase
