[The description below was written by a language model from this plasmid's Addgene catalogue record and pLannotate feature annotations shown in this document.]
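Description:
MTK4a_026 is a small (about 2.7 kb) part plasmid from the Mammalian Toolkit (MTK), a modular hierarchical cloning system for assembling genetic circuits for mammalian cells. It is built on the MTK0_027 part-entry backbone and is catalogued as a mammalian expression vector, but it is a storage and donor plasmid rather than an expression construct. The feature table shows no mammalian promoter, polyadenylation signal or mammalian selection marker. The bacterial side consists of a high-copy ColE1/pUC-type origin of replication and a chloramphenicol acetyltransferase gene driven by its own cat promoter and followed by a lambda t0 terminator, so the plasmid is maintained in E. coli under chloramphenicol selection.

The payload is a synthetic coding part named HA::2xNLS::ABI. It comprises a fragment of Arabidopsis ABI1, a protein phosphatase that acts in abscisic acid signalling, fused to an HA epitope tag and two nuclear localization signals. The automated annotation detects only the ABI1 fragment, roughly 900 bp, and does not separately mark the tag and NLS elements named in the record. The part was inserted through BsmBI sites that were destroyed during cloning. As a Type 4a part it occupies the position reserved for C-terminal coding sequences, so it is meant to be joined in frame downstream of another coding part and combined with promoter and terminator parts from other toolkit plasmids to form a full transcriptional unit. ABI domains of this kind are commonly paired with a PYL partner for abscisic acid-induced dimerization, although the record itself does not state a specific application beyond use as an MTK part.
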