Addgene plasmid #123838: MTK4a_026
Purpose: Encodes ha-tagged and nuclear localized Abscisic Acid Insensitive as a Type 4a part to be used in the MTK system
Depositing lab: Hana El-Samad. Depositing organization: University of California, San Francisco (UCSF). Publication: A Toolkit for Rapid Modular Construction of Biological Circuits in Mammalian Cells. Fonseca JP, Bonny AR, Kumar GR, Ng AH, Town J, Wu QC, Aslankoohi E, Chen SY, Dods G, Harrigan P, Osimiri LC, Kistler AL, El-Samad H. ACS Synth Biol. 2019 Nov 15;8(11):2593-2606. doi: 10.1021/acssynbio.9b00322. Epub 2019 Nov 5. PubMed 31686495.
Backbone
  Vector backbone: MTK0_027
  Vector type: Mammalian Expression
Growth in bacteria
  Bacterial resistance: Chloramphenicol, 25 μg/mL
  Growth temperature: 37°C
  Growth strain: DH5alpha
  Copy number: Unknown
Gene/Insert
  Gene/Insert name: HA::2xNLS::ABI
  Species: Synthetic
  Cloning method: Restriction Enzyme; 5′ cloning site BsmBI (destroyed during cloning); 3′ cloning site BsmBI (destroyed during cloning)
Terms and licenses: Academic/Nonprofit Terms; Industry Terms: Not Available to Industry
Depositor comments: Type 4a parts are used for C-terminal coding sequences in the MTK system. Part sequence is from https://doi.org/10.1038/nmeth.4042 Please visit https://www.biorxiv.org/content/10.1101/506188v2 for BioRxiv preprint
How to cite: MTK4a_026 was a gift from Hana El-Samad (Addgene plasmid # 123838 ; http://n2t.net/addgene:123838 ; RRID:Addgene_123838)
